>Addgene plasmid #223951 | pcDNA5-FRT-TOgw-C-mEYFP | addgene full sequence | sequence record 450832 | Addgene NGS Result
GTACCGAGCTCGGATCCACTAGTCCAGTGTGGTGGAATTCTGCAGATATCCAGCACAGTGGCGGCCGCTC
GAGTCTAGAGGGCCCGTTTAAACCCGCTGATCAGCCTCGACTGTGCCTTCTAGTTGCCAGCCATCTGTTG
TTTGCCCCTCCCCCGTGCCTTCCTTGACCCTGGAAGGTGCCACTCCCACTGTCCTTTCCTAATAAAATGA
GGAAATTGCATCGCATTGTCTGAGTAGGTGTCATTCTATTCTGGGGGGTGGGGTGGGGCAGGACAGCAAG
GGGGAGGATTGGGAAGACAATAGCAGGCATGCTGGGGATGCGGTGGGCTCTATGGCTTCTGAGGCGGAAA
GAACCAGCTGGGGCTCTAGGGGGTATCCCC
[124 nt withheld, positions 381-504]
C
[91 nt withheld, positions 506-596]
AGGGTGATGGTTCACGTACCTAGAAGTTCCTATTCCGAAGTTCCTATTCTCTAGAAAGTATAGGAACTTC
CTTGGCCAAAAAGCCTGAACTCACCGCGACGTCTGTCGAGAAGTTTCTGATCGAAAAGTTCGACAGCGTC
TCCGACCTGATGCAGCTCTCGGAGGGCGAAGAATCTCGTGCTTTCAGCTTCGATGTAGGAGGGCGTGGAT
ATGTCCTGCGGGTAAATAGCTGCGCCGATGGTTTCTACAAAGATCGTTATGTTTATCGGCACTTTGCATC
GGCCGCGCTCCCGATTCCGGAAGTGCTTGACATTGGGGAATTCAGCGAGAGCCTGACCTATTGCATCTCC
CGCCGTGCACAGGGTGTCACGTTGCAAGACCTGCCTGAAACCGAACTGCCCGCTGTTCTGCAGCCGGTCG
CGGAGGCCATGGATGCGATCGCTGCGGCCGATCTTAGCCAGACGAGCGGGTTCGGCCCATTCGGACCGCA
AGGAATCGGTCAATACACTACATGGCGTGATTTCATATGCGCGATTGCTGATCCCCATGTGTATCACTGG
CAAACTGTGATGGACGACACCGTCAGTGCGTCCGTCGCGCAGGCTCTCGATGAGCTGATGCTTTGGGCCG
AGGACTGCCCCGAAGTCCGGCACCTCGTGCACGCGGATTTCGGCTCCAACAATGTCCTGACGGACAATGG
CCGCATAACAGCGGTCATTGACTGGAGCGAGGCGATGTTCGGGGATTCCCAATACGAGGTCGCCAACATC
TTCTTCTGGAGGCCGTGGTTGGCTTGTATGGAGCAGCAGACGCGCTACTTCGAGCGGAGGCATCCGGAGC
TTGCAGGATCGCCGCGGCTCCGGGCGTATATGCTCCGCATTGGTCTTGACCAACTCTATCAGAGCTTGGT
TGACGGCAATTTCGATGATGCAGCTTGGGCGCAGGGTCGATGCGACGCAATCGTCCGATCCGGAGCCGGG
ACTGTCGGGCGTACACAAATCGCCCGCAGAAGCGCGGCCGTCTGGACCGATGGCTGTGTAGAAGTACTCG
CCGATAGTGGAAACCGACGCCCCAGCACTCGTCCGAGGGCAAAGGAATAGCACGTACTACGAGATTTCGA
TTCCACCGCCGCCTTCTATGAAAGGTTGGGCTTCGGAATCGTTTTCCGGGACGCCGGCTGGATGATCCTC
CAGCGCGGGGATCTCATGCTGGAGTTCTTCGCCCACCCCAACTTGTTTATTGCAGCTTATAATGGTTACA
AATAAAGCAATAGCATCACAAATTTCACAAATAAAGCATTTTTTTCACTGCATTCTAGTTGTGGTTTGTC
CAAACTCATCAATGTATCTTATCATGTCTGTATACCGTCGACCTCTAGCTAGAGCTTGGCGTAATCATGG
TCATAGCTGTTTCCTGTGTGAAATTGTTATCCGCTCACAATTCCACACAACATACGAGCCGGAAGCATAA
AGTGTAAAGCCTGGGGTGCCTAATGAGTGAGCTAACTCACATTAATTGCGTTGCGCTCACTGCCCGCTTT
CCAGTCGGGAAACCTGTCGTGCCAGCTGCATTAATGAATCGGCCAACGCGCGGGGAGAGGCGGTTTGCGT
ATTGGGCGCTCTTCCGCTTCCTCGCTCACTGACTCGCTGCGCTCGGTCGTTCGGCTGCGGCGAGCGGTAT
CAGCTCACTCAAAGGCGGTAATACGGTTATCCACAGAATCAGGGGATAACGCAGGAAAGAACATGTGAGC
AAAAGGCCAGCAAAAGGCCAGGAACCGTAAAAAGGCCGCGTTGCTGGCGTTTTTCCATAGGCTCCGCCCC
CCTGACGAGCATCACAAAAATCGACGCTCAAGTCAGAGGTGGCGAAACCCGACAGGACTATAAAGATACC
AGGCGTTTCCCCCTGGAAGCTCCCTCGTGCGCTCTCCTGTTCCGACCCTGCCGCTTACCGGATACCTGTC
CGCCTTTCTCCCTTCGGGAAGCGTGGCGCTTTCTCATAGCTCACGCTGTAGGTATCTCAGTTCGGTGTAG
GTCGTTCGCTCCAAGCTGGGCTGTGTGCACGAACCCCCCGTTCAGCCCGACCGCTGCGCCTTATCCGGTA
ACTATCGTCTTGAGTCCAACCCGGTAAGACACGACTTATCGCCACTGGCAGCAGCCACTGGTAACAGGAT
TAGCAGAGCGAGGTATGTAGGCGGTGCTACAGAGTTCTTGAAGTGGTGGCCTAACTACGGCTACACTAGA
AGAACAGTATTTGGTATCTGCGCTCTGCTGAAGCCAGTTACCTTCGGAAAAAGAGTTGGTAGCTCTTGAT
CCGGCAAACAAACCACCGCTGGTAGCGGTGGTTTTTTTGTTTGCAAGCAGCAGATTACGCGCAGAAAAAA
AGGATCTCAAGAAGATCCTTTGATCTTTTCTACGGGGTCTGACGCTCAGTGGAACGAAAACTCACGTTAA
GGGATTTTGGTCATGAGATTATCAAAAAGGATCTTCACCTAGATCCTTTTAAATTAAAAATGAAGTTTTA
AATCAATCTAAAGTATATATGAGTAAACTTGGTCTGACAGTTACCAATGCTTAATCAGTGAGGCACCTAT
CTCAGCGATCTGTCTATTTCGTTCATCCATAGTTGCCTGACTCCCCGTCGTGTAGATAACTACGATACGG
GAGGGCTTACCATCTGGCCCCAGTGCTGCAATGATACCGCGAGACCCACGCTCACCGGCTCCAGATTTAT
CAGCAATAAACCAGCCAGCCGGAAGGGCCGAGCGCAGAAGTGGTCCTGCAACTTTATCCGCCTCCATCCA
GTCTATTAATTGTTGCCGGGAAGCTAGAGTAAGTAGTTCGCCAGTTAATAGTTTGCGCAACGTTGTTGCC
ATTGCTACAGGCATCGTGGTGTCACGCTCGTCGTTTGGTATGGCTTCATTCAGCTCCGGTTCCCAACGAT
CAAGGCGAGTTACATGATCCCCCATGTTGTGCAAAAAAGCGGTTAGCTCCTTCGGTCCTCCGATCGTTGT
CAGAAGTAAGTTGGCCGCAGTGTTATCACTCATGGTTATGGCAGCACTGCATAATTCTCTTACTGTCATG
CCATCCGTAAGATGCTTTTCTGTGACTGGTGAGTACTCAACCAAGTCATTCTGAGAATAGTGTATGCGGC
GACCGAGTTGCTCTTGCCCGGCGTCAATACGGGATAATACCGCGCCACATAGCAGAACTTTAAAAGTGCT
CATCATTGGAAAACGTTCTTCGGGGCGAAAACTCTCAAGGATCTTACCGCTGTTGAGATCCAGTTCGATG
TAACCCACTCGTGCACCCAACTGATCTTCAGCATCTTTTACTTTCACCAGCGTTTCTGGGTGAGCAAAAA
CAGGAAGGCAAAATGCCGCAAAAAAGGGAATAAGGGCGACACGGAAATGTTGAATACTCATACTCTTCCT
TTTTCAATATTATTGAAGCATTTATCAGGGTTATTGTCTCATGAGCGGATACATATTTGAATGTATTTAG
AAAAATAAACAAATAGGGGTTCCGCGCACATTTCCCCGAAAAGTGCCACCTGACGTCGACGGATCGGGAG
ATCTCCCGATCCCCTATGGTGCACTCTCAGTACAATCTGCTCTGATGCCGCATAGTTAAGCCAGTATCTG
CTCCCTGCTTGTGTGTTGGAGGTCGCTGAGTAGTGCGCGAGCAAAATTTAAGCTACAACAAGGCAAGGCT
TGACCGACAATTGCATGAAGAATCTGCTTAGGGTTAGGCGTTTTGCGCTGCTTCGCGATGTACGGGCCAG
ATATACGCGTTGACATTGATTATTGACTAGTTATTAATAGTAATCAATTACGGGGTCATTAGTTCATAGC
CCATATATGGAGTTCCGCGTTACATAACTTACGGTAAATGGCCCGCCTGGCTGACCGCCCAACGACCCCC
GCCCATTGACGTCAATAATGACGTATGTTCCCATAGTAACGCCAATAGGGACTTTCCATTGACGTCAATG
GGTGGAGTATTTACGGTAAACTGCCCACTTGGCAGTACATCAAGTGTATCATATGCCAAGTACGCCCCCT
ATTGACGTCAATGACGGTAAATGGCCCGCCTGGCATTATGCCCAGTACATGACCTTATGGGACTTTCCTA
CTTGGCAGTACATCTACGTATTAGTCATCGCTATTACCATGGTGATGCGGTTTTGGCAGTACATCAATGG
GCGTGGATAGCGGTTTGACTCACGGGGATTTCCAAGTCTCCACCCCATTGACGTCAATGGGAGTTTGTTT
TGGCACCAAAATCAACGGGACTTTCCAAAATGTCGTAACAACTCCGCCCCATTGACGCAAATGGGCGGTA
GGCGTGTACGGTGGGAGGTCTATATAAGCAGAGCTCTCCCTATCAGTGATAGAGATCTCCCTATCAGTGA
TAGAGATCGTCGACGAGCTCGTTTAGTGAACCGTCAGATCGCCTGGAGACGCCATCCACGCTGTTTTGAC
CTCCATAGAAGACACCGGGACCGATCCAGCCTCCGGACTCTAGCGTTTAAACTTAAGCTATCACAAGTTT
GTACAAAAAAGCTGAACGAGAAACGTAAAATGATATAAATATCAATATATTAAATTAGATTTTGCATAAA
AAACAGACTACATAATACTGTAAAACACAACATATCCAGTCACTATGGCGGCCGCATTAGGCACCCCAGG
CTTTACACTTTATGCTTCCGGCTCGTATAATGTGTGGATTTTGAGTTAGGATCCGTCGAGATTTTCAGGA
GCTAAGGAAGCTAAAATGGAGAAAAAAATCACTGGATATACCACCGTTGATATATCCCAATGGCATCGTA
AAGAACATTTTGAGGCATTTCAGTCAGTTGCTCAATGTACCTATAACCAGACCGTTCAGCTGGATATTAC
GGCCTTTTTAAAGACCGTAAAGAAAAATAAGCACAAGTTTTATCCGGCCTTTATTCACATTCTTGCCCGC
CTGATGAATGCTCATCCGGAATTCCGTATGGCAATGAAAGACGGTGAGCTGGTGATATGGGATAGTGTTC
ACCCTTGTTACACCGTTTTCCATGAGCAAACTGAAACGTTTTCATCGCTCTGGAGTGAATACCACGACGA
TTTCCGGCAGTTTCTACACATATATTCGCAAGATGTGGCGTGTTACGGTGAAAACCTGGCCTATTTCCCT
AAAGGGTTTATTGAGAATATGTTTTTCGTCTCAGCCAATCCCTGGGTGAGTTTCACCAGTTTTGATTTAA
ACGTGGCCAATATGGACAACTTCTTCGCCCCCGTTTTCACCATGGGCAAATATTATACGCAAGGCGACAA
GGTGCTGATGCCGCTGGCGATTCAGGTTCATCATGCCGTTTGTGATGGCTTCCATGTCGGCAGAATGCTT
AATGAATTACAACAGTACTGCGATGAGTGGCAGGGCGGGGCGTAAACGCGTGGATCCGGCTTACTAAAAG
CCAGATAACAGTATGCGTATTTGCGCGCTGATTTTTGCGGTATAAGAATATATACTGATATGTATACCCG
AAGTATGTCAAAAAGAGGTATGCTATGAAGCAGCGTATTACAGTGACAGTTGACAGCGACAGCTATCAGT
TGCTCAAGGCATATATGATGTCAATATCTCCGGTCTGGTAAGCACAACCATGCAGAATGAAGCCCGTCGT
CTGCGTGCCGAACGCTGGAAAGCGGAAAATCAGGAAGGGATGGCTGAGGTCGCCCGGTTTATTGAAATGA
ACGGCTCTTTTGCTGACGAGAACAGGGGCTGGTGAAATGCAGTTTAAGGTTTACACCTATAAAAGAGAGA
GCCGTTATCGTCTGTTTGTGGATGTACAGAGTGATATTATTGACACGCCCGGGCGACGGATGGTGATCCC
CCTGGCCAGTGCACGTCTGCTGTCAGATAAAGTCTCCCGTGAACTTTACCCGGTGGTGCATATCGGGGAT
GAAAGCTGGCGCATGATGACCACCGATATGGCCAGTGTGCCGGTCTCCGTTATCGGGGAAGAAGTGGCTG
ATCTCAGCCACCGCGAAAATGACATCAAAAACGCCATTAACCTGATGTTCTGGGGAATATAAATGTCAGG
CTCCCTTATACACAGCCAGTCTGCAGGTCGACCATAGTGACTGGATATGTTGTGTTTTACAGTATTATGT
AGTCTGTTTTTTATGCAAAATCTAATTTAATATATTGATATTTATATCATTTTACGTTTCTCGTTCAGCT
TTCTTGTACAAAGTGGTGATAGCTTGGTACGTGAGCAAGGGCGAGGAGCTGTTCACCGGGGTGGTGCCCA
TCCTGGTCGAGCTGGACGGCGACGTAAACGGCCACAAGTTCAGCGTGTCCGGCGAGGGCGAGGGCGATGC
CACCTACGGCAAGCTGACCCTGAAGTTCATCTGCACCACCGGCAAGCTGCCCGTGCCCTGGCCCACCCTC
GTGACCACCTTCGGCTACGGCCTGCAGTGCTTCGCCCGCTACCCCGACCACATGAAGCAGCACGACTTCT
TCAAGTCCGCCATGCCCGAAGGCTACGTCCAGGAGCGCACCATCTTCTTCAAGGACGACGGCAACTACAA
GACCCGCGCCGAGGTGAAGTTCGAGGGCGACACCCTGGTGAACCGCATCGAGCTGAAGGGCATCGACTTC
AAGGAGGACGGCAACATCCTGGGGCACAAGCTGGAGTACAACTACAACAGCCACAACGTCTATATCATGG
CCGACAAGCAGAAGAACGGCATCAAGGTGAACTTCAAGATCCGCCACAACATCGAGGACGGCAGCGTGCA
GCTCGCCGACCACTACCAGCAGAACACCCCCATCGGCGACGGCCCCGTGCTGCTGCCCGACAACCACTAC
CTGAGCTACCAGTCCAAGCTGAGCAAAGACCCCAACGAGAAGCGCGATCACATGGTCCTGCTGGAGTTCG
TGACCGCCGCCGGGATCACTCTCGGCATGGACGAGCTGTACAAGTGA
Features (pLannotate 1.2.2; 28 found; start..end, strand, type, name):
    111..335     +  polyA_signal   bGH poly(A) signal: bovine growth hormone polyadenylation signal
    339..360     +  promoter       SV40 promoter (fragment): SV40 enhancer and early promoter
    381..614     +  rep_origin     f1 ori (fragment) (sequence partly withheld): f1 bacteriophage origin of replication; arrow indicates direction of (+) strand synthesis
    619..666     +  protein_bind   FRT: FLP-mediated recombination occurs in the 8-bp core sequence TCTAGAAA (Turan and Bode, 2011). FLP recombinase from the Saccharomyces cerevisiae 2μ plasmid
    674..1696    +  CDS            HygR: aminoglycoside phosphotransferase from E. coli; aph(4)-Ia; confers resistance to hygromycin
   1706..1831    +  CDS            ble (fragment): BLE_KLEPN - Experimental evidence at protein level: Swiss-Prot protein existence level 1. Binding protein with a strong affinity to the bleomycin family of antibiotics. Binds to CL990; an antimitotic-antibiotic compound. From Klebsiella pneumoniae.
   1826..1947    +  polyA_signal   SV40 poly(A) signal: SV40 polyadenylation signal
   2020..2036    -  protein_bind   lac operator: The lac repressor binds to the lac operator to inhibit transcription in E. coli. This inhibition can be relieved by adding lactose or isopropyl-β-D-thiogalactopyranoside (IPTG). lac repressor encoded by lacI
   2044..2074    -  promoter       lac promoter: promoter for the E. coli lac operon
   2089..2110    -  protein_bind   CAP binding site: CAP binding activates transcription in the presence of cAMP. E. coli catabolite activator protein
   2123..2215    -  CDS            lacI (fragment): lac repressor; lacI; The lac repressor binds to the lac operator to inhibit transcription in E. coli. This inhibition can be relieved by adding lactose or isopropyl-β-D-thiogalactopyranoside (IPTG).
   2398..2986    -  rep_origin     ori: high-copy-number ColE1/pMB1/pBR322/pUC origin of replication
   3157..4017    -  CDS            AmpR: β-lactamase; bla; confers resistance to ampicillin, carbenicillin, and related antibiotics
   4018..4122    -  promoter       AmpR promoter: bla
   4181..4233    -  misc_feature   bom (fragment): basis of mobility region from pBR322
   4388..4767    +  enhancer       CMV enhancer: human cytomegalovirus immediate early enhancer
   4768..4971    +  promoter       CMV promoter: human cytomegalovirus (CMV) immediate early promoter
   4973..4992    +  promoter       PLtetO-1 promoter (fragment): modified phage lambda PL promoter with tet operator sites (Lutz and Bujard, 1997)
   4994..5013    +  promoter       PLtetO-1 promoter (fragment): modified phage lambda PL promoter with tet operator sites (Lutz and Bujard, 1997)
   5021..5054    +  promoter       TRE3GV promoter (fragment): 3rd-generation Tet-responsive promoter that can be activated by binding of Tet-On® 3G, optimized for retroviral and lentiviral vectors
   5139..5263    +  protein_bind   attR1: mutant version of attR; recombination site for the Gateway® LR reaction LR Clonase™
   5288..5318    +  promoter       lac UV5 promoter: E. coli lac promoter with an "up" mutation
   5342..5371    +  promoter       cat promoter (fragment): promoter of the E. coli cat gene encoding chloramphenicol acetyltransferase
   5372..6031    +  CDS            CmR: chloramphenicol acetyltransferase; cat; confers resistance to chloramphenicol
   6210..6368    +  CDS            ccdA (fragment): CCDA_ECO57 - Also known as H, letA. Experimental evidence at protein level: Swiss-Prot protein existence level 1. Antitoxin component of a type II toxin-antitoxin (TA) system which inhibits the post-segregational killing (PSK) of plasmid-free cells, also referred to as a plasmid addiction system. Binds to and blocks the activity of CcdB; will also remove bound CcdB protein from the CcdB-GyrA complex by forming a CcdA-CcdB complex, a process termed rejuvenation. Functions as a transcriptional corepressor for the ccdAB operon, repression also requires CcdB (By similarity). From Escherichia coli
   6373..6675    +  CDS            ccdB: CCDB_ECOLI - Also known as G, letB, letD. Experimental evidence at protein level: Swiss-Prot protein existence level 1. Toxic component of a type II toxin-antitoxin (TA) system, functioning in plasmid maintainence. Responsible for the post- segregational killing (PSK) of plasmid-free cells, also referred to as a plasmid addiction system. Half-life of over 2 hours. Cell killing by CcdB is accompanied by filamentation, defects in chromosome and plasmid segregation, defects in cell division, formation of anucleate cells, decreased DNA synthesis and plasmid loss. Interferes with the activity of DN
   6719..6843    -  protein_bind   attR2: mutant version of attR; recombination site for the Gateway® LR reaction LR Clonase™
   6857..7570    +  CDS            mEYFP: mEYFP is a basic (constitutively fluorescent) yellow fluorescent protein published in 2002, derived from Aequorea victoria. It is reported to be a very rapidly-maturing monomer.
