[The description below was written by a language model from this plasmid's Addgene catalogue record and pLannotate feature annotations shown in this document.]
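Description:
pcDNA5-FRT-TOgw-C-mEYFP is an empty mammalian expression backbone that serves as a Gateway destination vector. It is built on pcDNA5-FRT-TOgw and is designed to fuse a gene of interest to a C-terminal monomeric EYFP, and then to generate stable cell lines with doxycycline-inducible expression. In bacteria it replicates from a high-copy ColE1/pUC-type origin and carries AmpR. The Gateway cassette adds a chloramphenicol resistance gene and the ccdB toxin gene, so the unrecombined plasmid is maintained under dual ampicillin and chloramphenicol selection in a ccdB-tolerant strain. A partial f1 origin and lac promoter/operator remnants are also annotated as backbone elements.

The expression unit consists of the CMV enhancer and promoter followed by short tet-operator matches, which the annotation tool labels as PLtetO-1 and TRE3GV fragments. This fits a CMV/TetO2-style promoter that is repressed by Tet repressor and relieved by doxycycline. Downstream lie attR1, the CmR-ccdB counterselection cassette and attR2, then the mEYFP coding sequence and, across the circular junction of the sequence record, the bGH polyadenylation signal. An LR reaction with an entry clone replaces the cassette between the attR sites with the gene of interest. To read through into mEYFP, that insert would need to lack a stop codon and be in frame.

An FRT site sits directly upstream of a hygromycin resistance gene with an SV40 poly(A) signal, and no full promoter is annotated in front of it. In this Flp-In type arrangement, FLP-mediated integration into a genomic FRT site in a suitable host line is expected to activate HygR, allowing hygromycin selection of isogenic single-copy integrants. The record names no specific host cell line, and no insert is present.
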