Addgene plasmid #223951: pcDNA5-FRT-TOgw-C-mEYFP
Purpose: (Empty Backbone) Gateway cloning of genes of interest with a C-terminal mEYFP fusion; generation of stable cells with doxycycline inducible expression
Depositing lab: Karla Feijs & Roko Žaja. Depositing organization: Universitaetsklinikum Aachen.
Backbone
  Vector backbone: pcDNA5-FRT-TOgw
  Vector type: Mammalian Expression
  Selectable markers: Hygromycin
  Tag / fusion protein: mEYFP (C terminal on backbone)
Growth in bacteria
  Bacterial resistance: Chloramphenicol and Ampicillin, 25 & 100 μg/mL
  Growth temperature: 37°C
  Growth strain: ccdB Survival
  Copy number: High Copy
Gene/Insert
  Gene/Insert name: None
  Tag / fusion protein: mEYFP (C terminal on backbone)
Terms and licenses: Academic/Nonprofit Terms; Industry Terms: Not Available to Industry
How to cite: pcDNA5-FRT-TOgw-C-mEYFP was a gift from Karla Feijs & Roko Žaja (Addgene plasmid # 223951 ; http://n2t.net/addgene:223951 ; RRID:Addgene_223951)
